Addgene plasmid #168806: PB_iASCL1_P2A_DLX2_T2A_mCherry_Puro
Purpose: PiggyBac transposon construct with doxycycline inducible ASCL1, DLX2 + mCherry expression
Depositing lab: Prashant Mali. Depositing organization: University of California, San Diego (UCSD). Publication: Programmatic introduction of parenchymal cell types into blood vessel organoids. Dailamy A, Parekh U, Katrekar D, Kumar A, McDonald D, Moreno A, Bagheri P, Ng TN, Mali P. Stem Cell Reports. 2021 Sep 8. pii: S2213-6711(21)00432-X. doi: 10.1016/j.stemcr.2021.08.014. PubMed 34559998.
Backbone
  Vector backbone: PB-TRE
  Backbone size w/o insert (bp): 7527
  Total vector size (bp): 10050
  Vector type: Mammalian Expression, Synthetic Biology ; PiggyBac
  Selectable markers: Puromycin
Growth in bacteria
  Bacterial resistance: Ampicillin, 100 μg/mL
  Growth temperature: 37°C
  Growth strain: NEB Stable
  Copy number: Unknown
Gene/Insert
  Gene/Insert name: ASCL1-P2A-DLX2-T2A-mCherry
  Species: H. sapiens (human), Synthetic
  Insert size (bp): 2523
  Promoter: TRE
  Cloning method: Gibson Cloning
  Sequencing primers: 5′ cagatcgcctggagcaattc; 3′ ttgtctccttccgtgtttca
Terms and licenses: Academic/Nonprofit Terms; Industry Terms: Not Available to Industry
How to cite: PB_iASCL1_P2A_DLX2_T2A_mCherry_Puro was a gift from Prashant Mali (Addgene plasmid # 168806 ; http://n2t.net/addgene:168806 ; RRID:Addgene_168806)
