[The description below was written by a language model from this plasmid's Addgene catalogue record and pLannotate feature annotations shown in this document.]
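Description:
PB_iASCL1_P2A_DLX2_T2A_mCherry_Puro is a roughly 10 kb PiggyBac transposon plasmid built on the PB-TRE backbone for doxycycline-inducible expression of two human transcription factors in mammalian cells. It is propagated in E. coli through a high-copy ColE1/pUC-type origin with ampicillin resistance (β-lactamase), and also carries an f1 origin and remnants of a lac promoter/lacZα cloning region. The automated annotation did not call the PiggyBac terminal repeats, so their positions are not given in the feature table. The short matches to lambda portal protein B and a G-CSF destabilising element are probably incidental homology calls rather than designed parts.

The payload is a single open reading frame driven by a third-generation Tet-responsive (TRE3G) promoter: human ASCL1, a P2A peptide, human DLX2, a T2A peptide and mCherry, followed by an HSV TK polyadenylation signal. The 2A sequences cause ribosomal skipping, so one transcript yields the two factors and the red fluorescent reporter as separate proteins, and mCherry fluorescence reports induction.

A second, constitutive cassette lies downstream. An EF-1α core promoter joined to an HTLV-1 LTR fragment drives an rtTA3-type reverse tetracycline transactivator and then puromycin N-acetyltransferase, ending in an SV40 poly(A) signal; the element linking the two coding sequences is not annotated. The plasmid therefore supplies both Tet-On components and a puromycin marker in a single integrating unit.

Co-delivered with a PiggyBac transposase, it is meant to generate stable puromycin-selected lines in which doxycycline switches on ASCL1 and DLX2. The associated publication concerns programmed introduction of parenchymal cell types into blood vessel organoids.
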