Features (pLannotate 1.2.2; 25 found; start..end, strand, type, name):
    444..1151    +  CDS            mCherry: mCherry is a basic (constitutively fluorescent) red fluorescent protein published in 2004, derived from Discosoma sp.. It is reported to be a very rapidly-maturing monomer with low acid sensitivity.
   1235..1283    +  polyA_signal   HSV TK poly(A) signal: herpes simplex virus thymidine kinase polyadenylation signal (Cole and Stacy, 1985)
   1374..1390    -  polyA_signal   bGH poly(A) signal (fragment): bovine growth hormone polyadenylation signal
   1514..1725    +  promoter       EF-1α core promoter: core promoter for human elongation factor EF-1α
   1738..2006    +  LTR            5' LTR (truncated): truncated 5' long terminal repeat (LTR) from human T-cell leukemia virus (HTLV) type 1
   2040..2737    +  CDS            rtTA3 (fragment): reverse tetracycline transactivator 3 activates expression from Tet-responsive promoters in the presence of doxycycline
   2667..2777    +  CDS            VP48: 3 tandem repeats of the minimal activation domain of herpes simplex virus VP16 (Cheng et al., 2013)
   2838..3437    +  CDS            PuroR: puromycin N-acetyltransferase; pac from Streptomyces alboniger; confers resistance to puromycin
   3438..3465    +  misc_feature   WPRE (fragment): woodchuck hepatitis virus posttranscriptional regulatory element
   3470..3591    +  polyA_signal   SV40 poly(A) signal: SV40 polyadenylation signal
   3609..3701    +  ncRNA          G-CSF SLDE: Accession: RF00183 - G-CSF factor stem-loop destabilising element (SLDE)
   4398..4865    +  CDS            B (fragment): PORTL_LAMBD - Experimental evidence at protein level: Swiss-Prot protein existence level 1. Forms the portal vertex of the capsid (PubMed:6228056, PubMed:6232391). This portal plays critical roles in head assembly, genome packaging, neck/tail attachment, and genome ejection (Probable). The portal protein multimerizes as a single ring-shaped homododecamer arranged around a central channel (PubMed:6232391). Binds to the terminase subunits to form the packaging machine (PubMed:7799432). From Escherichia phage lambda (Bacteriophage lambda).
   4903..4919    -  protein_bind   lac operator: The lac repressor binds to the lac operator to inhibit transcription in E. coli. This inhibition can be relieved by adding lactose or isopropyl-β-D-thiogalactopyranoside (IPTG). lac repressor encoded by lacI
   4927..4957    -  promoter       lac promoter: promoter for the E. coli lac operon
   4972..4993    -  protein_bind   CAP binding site: CAP binding activates transcription in the presence of cAMP. E. coli catabolite activator protein
   5006..5098    -  CDS            lacI (fragment): lac repressor; lacI; The lac repressor binds to the lac operator to inhibit transcription in E. coli. This inhibition can be relieved by adding lactose or isopropyl-β-D-thiogalactopyranoside (IPTG).
   5281..5869    -  rep_origin     ori: high-copy-number ColE1/pMB1/pBR322/pUC origin of replication
   6040..6900    -  CDS            AmpR: β-lactamase; bla; confers resistance to ampicillin, carbenicillin, and related antibiotics
   6901..7005    -  promoter       AmpR promoter: bla
   7058..7486    -  rep_origin     f1 ori (sequence partly withheld): f1 bacteriophage origin of replication; arrow indicates direction of (+) strand synthesis
   7491..7646    -  CDS            lacZα (fragment): LacZα fragment of β-galactosidase; lacZ fragment
   7648..7767    +  CDS            B (fragment): PORTL_LAMBD - Experimental evidence at protein level: Swiss-Prot protein existence level 1. Forms the portal vertex of the capsid (PubMed:6228056, PubMed:6232391). This portal plays critical roles in head assembly, genome packaging, neck/tail attachment, and genome ejection (Probable). The portal protein multimerizes as a single ring-shaped homododecamer arranged around a central channel (PubMed:6232391). Binds to the terminase subunits to form the packaging machine (PubMed:7799432). From Escherichia phage lambda (Bacteriophage lambda).
   8285..8663    +  promoter       TRE3G promoter: 3rd-generation Tet-responsive promoter that can be activated by binding of Tet-On® 3G
   8682..9389    +  CDS            ASCL1: ASCL1_HUMAN - Also known as ASH1, BHLHA46 From Homo sapiens (Human).
   9456..389     +  CDS            DLX2 (across the origin): DLX2_HUMAN - Experimental evidence at protein level: Swiss-Prot protein existence level 1. Acts as a transcriptional activator. Plays a role in terminal differentiation of interneurons, such as amacrine and bipolar cells in the developing retina. Likely to play a regulatory role in the development of the ventral forebrain. May play a role in craniofacial patterning and morphogenesis. From Homo sapiens (Human).
>Addgene plasmid #168806 | PB_iASCL1_P2A_DLX2_T2A_mCherry_Puro | addgene full sequence | sequence record 332421 | Addgene NGS Result
GGTTCCAGAACCGCCGGTCCAAGTTCAAGAAGATGTGGAAAAGTGGTGAGATCCCCTCGGAGCAGCACCC
TGGGGCCAGCGCTTCTCCACCTTGTGCTTCGCCGCCAGTCTCAGCGCCGGCCTCCTGGGACTTTGGTGTG
CCGCAGCGGATGGCGGGCGGCGGTGGTCCGGGCAGTGGCGGCAGCGGCGCCGGCAGCTCGGGCTCCAGCC
CGAGCAGCGCGGCCTCGGCTTTTCTGGGCAACTACCCCTGGTACCACCAGACCTCGGGATCCGCCTCACA
CCTGCAGGCCACGGCGCCGCTGCTGCACCCCACTCAGACCCCGCAGCCGCATCACCACCACCACCATCAC
GGCGGCGGGGGCGCCCCGGTGAGCGCGGGGACGATTTTCGAAGGTAGAGGCTCACTGTTAACGTGTGGCG
ATGTAGAAGAGAATCCAGGACCTATGGTGAGCAAGGGCGAGGAGGATAACATGGCCATCATCAAGGAGTT
CATGCGCTTCAAGGTGCACATGGAGGGCTCCGTGAACGGCCACGAGTTCGAGATCGAGGGCGAGGGCGAG
GGCCGCCCCTACGAGGGCACCCAGACCGCCAAGCTGAAGGTGACCAAGGGTGGCCCCCTGCCCTTCGCCT
GGGACATCCTGTCCCCTCAGTTCATGTACGGCTCCAAGGCCTACGTGAAGCACCCCGCCGACATCCCCGA
CTACTTGAAGCTGTCCTTCCCCGAGGGCTTCAAGTGGGAGCGCGTGATGAACTTCGAGGACGGCGGCGTG
GTGACCGTGACCCAGGACTCCTCCCTGCAGGACGGCGAGTTCATCTACAAGGTGAAGCTGCGCGGCACCA
ACTTCCCCTCCGACGGCCCCGTAATGCAGAAGAAGACCATGGGCTGGGAGGCCTCCTCCGAGCGGATGTA
CCCCGAGGACGGCGCCCTGAAGGGCGAGATCAAGCAGAGGCTGAAGCTGAAGGACGGCGGCCACTACGAC
GCTGAGGTCAAGACCACCTACAAGGCCAAGAAGCCCGTGCAGCTGCCCGGCGCCTACAACGTCAACATCA
AGTTGGACATCACCTCCCACAACGAGGACTACACCATCGTGGAACAGTACGAACGCGCCGAGGGCCGCCA
CTCCACCGGCGGCATGGACGAGCTGTACAAGTAAACCGGTTAGTAATGAGTTTAAACGGGGGAGGCTAAC
TGAAACACGGAAGGAGACAATACCGGAAGGAACCCGCGCTATGACGGCAATAAAAAGACAGAATAAAACG
CACGGGTGTTGGGTCGTTTGTTCATAAACGCGGGGTTCGGTCCCAGGGCTGGCACTCTGTCGATACCCCA
CCGAGACCCCATTGGGGCCAATACGCCCGCGTTTCTTCCTTTTCCCCACCCCACCCCCCAAGTTCGGGTG
AAGGCCCAGGGCTCGCAGCCAACGTCGGGGCGGCAGGCCCTGCCATAGCAGATCTGCGAAATCGGATCCA
GCTGAATCTAAGTGGATCTGCGATCGCTCCGGTGCCCGTCAGTGGGCAGAGCGCACATCGCCCACAGTCC
CCGAGAAGTTGGGGGGAGGGGTCGGCAATTGAACGGGTGCCTAGAGAAGGTGGCGCGGGGTAAACTGGGA
AAGTGATGTCGTGTACTGGCTCCGCCTTTTTCCCGAGGGTGGGGGAGAACCGTATATAAGTGCAGTAGTC
GCCGTGAACGTTCTTTTTCGCAACGGGTTTGCCGCCAGAACACAGCTGAAGCTTCGAGGGGCTCGCATCT
CTCCTTCACGCGCCCGCCGCCCTACCTGAGGCCGCCATCCACGCCGGTTGAGTCGCGTTCTGCCGCCTCC
CGCCTGTGGTGCCTCCTGAACTGCGTCCGCCGTCTAGGTAAGTTTAAAGCTCAGGTCGAGACCGGGCCTT
TGTCCGGCGCTCCCTTGGAGCCTACCTAGACTCAGCCGGCTCTCCACGCTTTGCCTGACCCTGCTTGCTC
AACTCTACGTCTTTGTTTCGTTTTCTGTTCTGCGCCGTTACAGATCTAAGCTGTGACCGGCGCCTACTCT
AGAGCCGCCATGTCTAGACTGGACAAGAGCAAAGTCATAAACTCTGCTCTGGAATTACTCAATGGAGTCG
GTATCGAAGGCCTGACGACAAGGAAACTCGCTCAAAAGCTGGGAGTTGAGCAGCCTACCCTGTACTGGCA
CGTGAAGAACAAGCGGGCCCTGCTCGATGCCCTGCCAATCGAGATGCTGGACAGGCATCATACCCACTCC
TGCCCCCTGGAAGGCGAGTCATGGCAAGACTTTCTGCGGAACAACGCCAAGTCATACCGCTGTGCTCTCC
TCTCACATCGCGACGGGGCTAAAGTGCATCTCGGCACCCGCCCAACAGAGAAACAGTACGAAACCCTGGA
AAATCAGCTCGCGTTCCTGTGTCAGCAAGGCTTCTCCCTGGAGAACGCACTGTACGCTCTGTCCGCCGTG
GGCCACTTTACACTGGGCTGCGTATTGGAGGAACAGGAGCATCAAGTAGCAAAAGAGGAAAGAGAGACAC
CTACCACCGATTCTATGCCCCCACTTCTGAAACAAGCAATTGAGCTGTTCGACCGGCAGGGAGCCGAACC
TGCCTTCCTTTTCGGCCTGGAACTAATCATATGTGGCCTGGAGAAACAGCTAAAGTGCGAAAGCGGCGGG
CCGACCGACGCCCTTGACGATTTTGACTTAGACATGCTCCCAGCCGATGCCCTTGACGACTTTGACCTTG
ATATGCTGCCTGCTGACGCTCTTGACGATTTTGACCTTGACATGCTCCCCGGGGAGGGCCGAGGAAGTCT
TCTAACATGCGGTGACGTGGAGGAGAATCCCGGCCCTATGACCGAGTACAAGCCCACGGTGCGCCTCGCC
ACCCGCGACGACGTCCCCAGGGCCGTACGCACCCTCGCCGCCGCGTTCGCCGACTACCCCGCCACGCGCC
ACACCGTCGATCCGGACCGCCACATCGAGCGGGTCACCGAGCTGCAAGAACTCTTCCTCACGCGCGTCGG
GCTCGACATCGGCAAGGTGTGGGTCGCGGACGACGGCGCCGCGGTGGCGGTCTGGACCACGCCGGAGAGC
GTCGAAGCGGGGGCGGTGTTCGCCGAGATCGGCCCGCGCATGGCCGAGTTGAGCGGTTCCCGGCTGGCCG
CGCAGCAACAGATGGAAGGCCTCCTGGCGCCGCACCGGCCCAAGGAGCCCGCGTGGTTCCTGGCCACCGT
CGGCGTCTCGCCCGACCACCAGGGCAAGGGTCTGGGCAGCGCCGTCGTGCTCCCCGGAGTGGAGGCGGCC
GAGCGCGCCGGGGTGCCCGCCTTCCTGGAGACCTCCGCGCCCCGCAACCTCCCCTTCTACGAGCGGCTCG
GCTTCACCGTCACCGCCGACGTCGAGGTGCCCGAAGGACCGCGCACCTGGTGCATGACCCGCAAGCCCGG
TGCCTGAAATCAACCTCTGGATTACAAAATTTGTGGGTAAACTTGTTTATTGCAGCTTATAATGGTTACA
AATAAAGCAATAGCATCACAAATTTCACAAATAAAGCATTTTTTTCACTGCATTCTAGTTGTGGTTTGTC
CAAACTCATCAATGTATCTTATCATGTCTGGAATTGACTCAAATGATGTCAATTAGTCTATCAGAAGCTC
ATCTGGTCTCCCTTCCGGGGGACAAGACATCCCTGTTTAATATTTAAACAGCAGTGTTCCCAAACTGGGT
TCTTATATCCCTTGCTCTGGTCAACCAGGTTGCAGGGTTTCCTGTCCTCACAGGAACGAAGTCCCTAAAG
AAACAGTGGCAGCCAGGTTTAGCCCCGGAATTGACTGGATTCCTTTTTTAGGGCCCATTGGTATGGCTTT
TTCCCCGTATCCCCCCAGGTGTCTGCAGGCTCAAAGAGCAGCGAGAAGCGTTCAGAGGAAAGCGATCCCG
TGCCACCTTCCCCGTGCCCGGGCTGTCCCCGCACGCTGCCGGCTCGGGGATGCGGGGGGAGCGCCGGACC
GGAGCGGAGCCCCGGGCGGCTCGCTGCTGCCCCCTAGCGGGGGAGGGACGTAATTACATCCCTGGGGGCT
TTGGGGGGGGGCTGTCCCTGATATCTATAACAAGAAAATATATATATAATAAGTTATCACGTAAGTAGAA
CATGAAATAACAATATAATTATCGTATGAGTTAAATCTTAAAAGTCACGTAAAAGATAATCATGCGTCAT
TTTGACTCACGCGGTCGTTATAGTTCAAAATCAGTGACACTTACCGCATTGACAAGCACGCCTCACGGGA
GCTCCAAGCGGCGACTGAGATGTCCTAAATGCACAGCGACGGATTCGCGCTATTTAGAAAGAGAGAGCAA
TATTTCAAGAATGCATGCGTCAATTTTACGCAGACTATCTTTCTAGGGTTAATCTAGCTGCATCAGGATC
ATATCGTCGGGTCTTTTTTCCGGCTCAGTCATCGCCCAAGCTGGCGCTATCTGGGCATCGGGGAGGAAGA
AGCCCGTGCCTTTTCCCGCGAGGTTGAAGCGGCATGGAAAGAGTTTGCCGAGGATGACTGCTGCTGCATT
GACGTTGAGCGAAAACGCACGTTTACCATGATGATTCGGGAAGGTGTGGCCATGCACGCCTTTAACGGTG
AACTGTTCGTTCAGGCCACCTGGGATACCAGTTCGTCGCGGCTTTTCCGGACACAGTTCCGGATGGTCAG
CCCGAAGCGCATCAGCAACCCGAACAATACCGGCGACAGCCGGAACTGCCGTGCCGGTGTGCAGATTAAT
GACAGCGGTGCGGCGCTGGGATATTACGTCAGCGAGGACGGGTATCCTGGCTGGATGCCGCAGAAATGGA
CATGGATACCCCGTGAGTTACCCGGCGGGCGCGCTTGGCGTAATCATGGTCATAGCTGTTTCCTGTGTGA
AATTGTTATCCGCTCACAATTCCACACAACATACGAGCCGGAAGCATAAAGTGTAAAGCCTGGGGTGCCT
AATGAGTGAGCTAACTCACATTAATTGCGTTGCGCTCACTGCCCGCTTTCCAGTCGGGAAACCTGTCGTG
CCAGCTGCATTAATGAATCGGCCAACGCGCGGGGAGAGGCGGTTTGCGTATTGGGCGCTCTTCCGCTTCC
TCGCTCACTGACTCGCTGCGCTCGGTCGTTCGGCTGCGGCGAGCGGTATCAGCTCACTCAAAGGCGGTAA
TACGGTTATCCACAGAATCAGGGGATAACGCAGGAAAGAACATGTGAGCAAAAGGCCAGCAAAAGGCCAG
GAACCGTAAAAAGGCCGCGTTGCTGGCGTTTTTCCATAGGCTCCGCCCCCCTGACGAGCATCACAAAAAT
CGACGCTCAAGTCAGAGGTGGCGAAACCCGACAGGACTATAAAGATACCAGGCGTTTCCCCCTGGAAGCT
CCCTCGTGCGCTCTCCTGTTCCGACCCTGCCGCTTACCGGATACCTGTCCGCCTTTCTCCCTTCGGGAAG
CGTGGCGCTTTCTCATAGCTCACGCTGTAGGTATCTCAGTTCGGTGTAGGTCGTTCGCTCCAAGCTGGGC
TGTGTGCACGAACCCCCCGTTCAGCCCGACCGCTGCGCCTTATCCGGTAACTATCGTCTTGAGTCCAACC
CGGTAAGACACGACTTATCGCCACTGGCAGCAGCCACTGGTAACAGGATTAGCAGAGCGAGGTATGTAGG
CGGTGCTACAGAGTTCTTGAAGTGGTGGCCTAACTACGGCTACACTAGAAGAACAGTATTTGGTATCTGC
GCTCTGCTGAAGCCAGTTACCTTCGGAAAAAGAGTTGGTAGCTCTTGATCCGGCAAACAAACCACCGCTG
GTAGCGGTGGTTTTTTTGTTTGCAAGCAGCAGATTACGCGCAGAAAAAAAGGATCTCAAGAAGATCCTTT
GATCTTTTCTACGGGGTCTGACGCTCAGTGGAACGAAAACTCACGTTAAGGGATTTTGGTCATGAGATTA
TCAAAAAGGATCTTCACCTAGATCCTTTTAAATTAAAAATGAAGTTTTAAATCAATCTAAAGTATATATG
AGTAAACTTGGTCTGACAGTTACCAATGCTTAATCAGTGAGGCACCTATCTCAGCGATCTGTCTATTTCG
TTCATCCATAGTTGCCTGACTCCCCGTCGTGTAGATAACTACGATACGGGAGGGCTTACCATCTGGCCCC
AGTGCTGCAATGATACCGCGAGACCCACGCTCACCGGCTCCAGATTTATCAGCAATAAACCAGCCAGCCG
GAAGGGCCGAGCGCAGAAGTGGTCCTGCAACTTTATCCGCCTCCATCCAGTCTATTAATTGTTGCCGGGA
AGCTAGAGTAAGTAGTTCGCCAGTTAATAGTTTGCGCAACGTTGTTGCCATTGCTACAGGCATCGTGGTG
TCACGCTCGTCGTTTGGTATGGCTTCATTCAGCTCCGGTTCCCAACGATCAAGGCGAGTTACATGATCCC
CCATGTTGTGCAAAAAAGCGGTTAGCTCCTTCGGTCCTCCGATCGTTGTCAGAAGTAAGTTGGCCGCAGT
GTTATCACTCATGGTTATGGCAGCACTGCATAATTCTCTTACTGTCATGCCATCCGTAAGATGCTTTTCT
GTGACTGGTGAGTACTCAACCAAGTCATTCTGAGAATAGTGTATGCGGCGACCGAGTTGCTCTTGCCCGG
CGTCAATACGGGATAATACCGCGCCACATAGCAGAACTTTAAAAGTGCTCATCATTGGAAAACGTTCTTC
GGGGCGAAAACTCTCAAGGATCTTACCGCTGTTGAGATCCAGTTCGATGTAACCCACTCGTGCACCCAAC
TGATCTTCAGCATCTTTTACTTTCACCAGCGTTTCTGGGTGAGCAAAAACAGGAAGGCAAAATGCCGCAA
AAAAGGGAATAAGGGCGACACGGAAATGTTGAATACTCATACTCTTCCTTTTTCAATATTATTGAAGCAT
TTATCAGGGTTATTGTCTCATGAGCGGATACATATTTGAATGTATTTAGAAAAATAAACAAATAGGGGTT
CCGCGCACATTTCCCCGAAAAGTGCCACCTAAATTGTAAGCGTTAATATTTTGTTAAAATTCGCGTTAAA
TTTTTGTTAAATCAGCTCATTTTTTAACCAATAGGCCGAAATCGGCAAAATCCCTTATAAATCAAAAGAA
TAGACCGAGATAGGGT
[37 nt withheld, positions 7157-7193]
AAAGAACGTGGACTCCAACGTCAAAGG
[49 nt withheld, positions 7221-7269]
T
[91 nt withheld, positions 7271-7361]
G
[124 nt withheld, positions 7363-7486]
CCCATTCGCCATTCAGGCTGCGCAACTGTTGGGAAGGGCGATCGGTGCGGGCCTCTTCGCTATTACGCCA
GCTGGCGAAAGGGGGATGTGCTGCAAGGCGATTAAGTTGGGTAACGCCAGGGTTTTCCCAGTCACGACGT
TGTAAAACGACGGCCAGTGAGCGCGCCTCGTTCATTCACGTTTTTGAACCCGTGGAGGACGGGCAGACTC
GCGGTGCAAATGTGTTTTACAGCGTGATGGAGCAGATGAAGATGCTCGACACGCTGCAGAACACGCAGCT
AGATTAACCCTAGAAAGATAATCATATTGTGACGTACGTTAAAGATAATCATGTGTAAAATTGACGCATG
TGTTTTATCGGTCTGTATATCGAGGTTTATTTATTAATTTGAATAGATATTAAGTTTTATTATATTTACA
CTTACATACTAATAATAAATTCAACAAACAATTTATTTATGTTTATTTATTTATTAAAAAAAACAAAAAC
TCAAAATTTCTTCTATAAAGTAACAAAACTTTTATGAGGGACAGCCCCCCCCCAAAGCCCCCAGGGATGT
AATTACGTCCCTCCCCCGCTAGGGGGCAGCAGCGAGCCGCCCGGGGCTCCGCTCCGGTCCGGCGCTCCCC
CCGCATCCCCGAGCCGGCAGCGTGCGGGGACAGCCCGGGCACGGGGAAGGTGGCACGGGATCGCTTTCCT
CTGAACGCTTCTCGCTGCTCTTTGAGCCTGCAGACACCTGGGGGGATACGGGGAAAAGGCCTCCACGGCC
ACTAGTCTTTCGTCTTCAAGAATTCCTCGAGTTTACTCCCTATCAGTGATAGAGAACGTATGAAGAGTTT
ACTCCCTATCAGTGATAGAGAACGTATGCAGACTTTACTCCCTATCAGTGATAGAGAACGTATAAGGAGT
TTACTCCCTATCAGTGATAGAGAACGTATGACCAGTTTACTCCCTATCAGTGATAGAGAACGTATCTACA
GTTTACTCCCTATCAGTGATAGAGAACGTATATCCAGTTTACTCCCTATCAGTGATAGAGAACGTATAAG
CTTTAGGCGTGTACGGTGGGCGCCTATAAAAGCAGAGCTCGTTTAGTGAACCGTCAGATCGCCTGGAGCA
ATTCCACAACACTTTTGTCTTATACCAACTTTCCGTACCACTTCCTACCCTCGTAAAGGTCTAGAGCTAG
CCACCATGGAGTCTTCTGCTAAAATGGAGTCCGGAGGCGCGGGACAACAACCACAACCGCAACCACAACA
ACCCTTCCTGCCGCCGGCCGCATGTTTTTTCGCGACCGCTGCTGCTGCTGCAGCGGCGGCGGCTGCTGCC
GCCGCGCAATCCGCCCAACAGCAACAACAACAACAGCAGCAGCAGCAACAAGCGCCTCAACTTCGACCCG
CTGCAGACGGGCAGCCCTCAGGGGGAGGGCACAAGAGCGCTCCGAAGCAGGTTAAAAGGCAGAGGAGCAG
TAGTCCCGAACTGATGCGATGTAAGAGGCGCCTCAATTTTAGCGGTTTTGGTTACTCTTTGCCCCAGCAG
CAGCCGGCTGCCGTAGCTCGCCGAAATGAGCGGGAAAGGAACCGCGTTAAACTTGTGAATCTCGGTTTCG
CGACACTTCGAGAGCACGTACCAAATGGGGCAGCTAACAAGAAAATGAGTAAAGTTGAGACACTGCGGTC
TGCAGTGGAGTATATTAGAGCTCTTCAACAATTGCTTGACGAGCACGATGCCGTATCAGCCGCATTTCAA
GCCGGGGTGCTGTCCCCAACAATATCTCCGAACTACAGCAATGATCTTAATAGCATGGCGGGAAGTCCCG
TTTCCTCCTACTCCTCTGATGAGGGCAGCTACGACCCTCTCAGTCCCGAGGAGCAAGAGCTTCTTGACTT
CACTAACTGGTTCGGATCCGGCGCAACAAACTTCTCTCTGCTGAAACAAGCCGGAGATGTCGAAGAGAAT
CCTGGACCGATGACTGGAGTCTTTGACAGTCTAGTGGCTGATATGCACTCGACCCAGATCGCCGCCTCCA
GCACGTACCACCAGCACCAGCAGCCCCCGAGCGGCGGCGGCGCCGGCCCGGGTGGCAACAGCAGCAGCAG
CAGCAGCCTCCACAAGCCCCAGGAGTCGCCCACCCTTCCGGTGTCCACCGCCACCGACAGCAGCTACTAC
ACCAACCAGCAGCACCCGGCGGGCGGCGGCGGCGGCGGGGGCTCGCCCTACGCGCACATGGGTTCCTACC
AGTACCAAGCCAGCGGCCTCAACAACGTCCCTTACTCCGCCAAGAGCAGCTATGACCTGGGCTACACCGC
CGCCTACACCTCCTACGCTCCCTATGGAACCAGTTCGTCCCCAGCCAACAACGAGCCTGAGAAGGAGGAC
CTTGAGCCTGAAATTCGGATAGTGAACGGGAAGCCAAAGAAAGTCCGGAAACCCCGCACCATCTACTCCA
GTTTCCAGCTGGCGGCTCTTCAGCGGCGTTTCCAAAAGACTCAATACTTGGCCTTGCCGGAGCGAGCCGA
GCTGGCGGCCTCTCTGGGCCTCACCCAGACTCAGGTCAAAATCT
